>Addgene plasmid #225664 | 18065-M01-412 | addgene full sequence | sequence record 452346 | Addgene NGS Result
TGTAGTCTTATGCAATACTCTTGTAGTCTTGCAACATGGTAACGATGAGTTAGCAACATGCCTTACAAGG
AGAGAAAAAGCACCGTGCATGCCGATTGGTGGAAGTAAGGTGGTACGATCGTGCCTTATTAGGAAGGCAA
CAGACGGGTCTGACATGGATTGGACGAACCACTGAATTGCCGCATTGCAGAGATATTGTATTTAAGTGCC
TAGCTCGATACATAAACGGGTCTCTCTGGTTAGACCAGATCTGAGCCTGGGAGCTCTCTGGCTAACTAGG
GAACCCACTGCTTAAGCCTCAATAAAGCTTGCCTTGAGTGCTTCAAGTAGTGTGTGCCCGTCTGTTGTGT
GACTCTGGTAACTAGAGATCCCTCAGACCCTTTTAGTCAGTGTGGAAAATCTCTAGCAGTGGCGCCCGAA
CAGGGACTTGAAAGCGAAAGGGAAACCAGAGGAGCTCTCTCGACGCAGGACTCGGCTTGCTGAAGCGCGC
ACGGCAAGAGGCGAGGGGCGGCGACTGGTGAGTACGCCAAAAATTTTGACTAGCGGAGGCTAGAAGGAGA
GAGATGGGTGCGAGAGCGTCAGTATTAAGCGGGGGAGAATTAGATCGCGATGGGAAAAAATTCGGTTAAG
GCCAGGGGGAAAGAAAAAATATAAATTAAAACATATAGTATGGGCAAGCAGGGAGCTAGAACGATTCGCA
GTTAATCCTGGCCTGTTAGAAACATCAGAAGGCTGTAGACAAATACTGGGACAGCTACAACCATCCCTTC
AGACAGGATCAGAAGAACTTAGATCATTATATAATACAGTAGCAACCCTCTATTGTGTGCATCAAAGGAT
AGAGATAAAAGACACCAAGGAAGCTTTAGACAAGATAGAGGAAGAGCAAAACAAAAGTAAGACCACCGCA
CAGCAAGCGGCCGCTGATCTTCAGACCTGGAGGAGGAGATATGAGGGACAATTGGAGAAGTGAATTATAT
AAATATAAAGTAGTAAAAATTGAACCATTAGGAGTAGCACCCACCAAGGCAAAGAGAAGAGTGGTGCAGA
GAGAAAAAAGAGCAGTGGGAATAGGAGCTTTGTTCCTTGGGTTCTTGGGAGCAGCAGGAAGCACTATGGG
CGCAGCGTCAATGACGCTGACGGTACAGGCCAGACAATTATTGTCTGGTATAGTGCAGCAGCAGAACAAT
TTGCTGAGGGCTATTGAGGCGCAACAGCATCTGTTGCAACTCACAGTCTGGGGCATCAAGCAGCTCCAGG
CAAGAATCCTGGCTGTGGAAAGATACCTAAAGGATCAACAGCTCCTGGGGATTTGGGGTTGCTCTGGAAA
ACTCATTTGCACCACTGCTGTGCCTTGGAATGCTAGTTGGAGTAATAAATCTCTGGAACAGATTTGGAAT
CACACGACCTGGATGGAGTGGGACAGAGAAATTAACAATTACACAAGCTTAATACACTCCTTAATTGAAG
AATCGCAAAACCAGCAAGAAAAGAATGAACAAGAATTATTGGAATTAGATAAATGGGCAAGTTTGTGGAA
TTGGTTTAACATAACAAATTGGCTGTGGTATATAAAATTATTCATAATGATAGTAGGAGGCTTGGTAGGT
TTAAGAATAGTTTTTGCTGTACTTTCTATAGTGAATAGAGTTAGGCAGGGATATTCACCATTATCGTTTC
AGACCCACCTCCCAACCCCGAGGGGACCCGACAGGCCCGAAGGAATAGAAGAAGAAGGTGGAGAGAGAGA
CAGAGACAGATCCATTCGATTAGTGAACGGATCTCGACGGTATCGGTTAACTTTTAAAAGAAAAGGGGGG
ATTGGGGGGTACAGTGCAGGGGAAAGAATAGTAGACATAATAGCAACAGACATACAAACTAAAGAATTAC
AAAAACAAATTACAAAATTCAAAATTTTATCGATGAATTCCCGCTCGAATCAACTTTGTATAGAAAAGTT
GGCCAAATTACAAAATTCAAAATTTTATCGATCAGCTACTTTTGCATTACAATGGCCTTGGTGCAGCTAC
TTTTGCATTACAATGGCCTTGGTGCAGCTACTTTTGCATTACAATGGCCTTGGTGGAATTCCAGCTACTT
TTGCATTACAATGGCCTTGGTGCAGCTACTTTTGCATTACAATGGCCTTGGTGCAGCTACTTTTGCATTA
CAATGGCCTTGGTGACTAGTTAGGCGTGTACGGGCCAACTTTTGTATACAAAGTGGTAGGCGTGTACGGT
GGGAGGCCTATATAAGCAGAGCTCGTTTAGTGAACCGTCAGATCGCCTGGAGACGCCATCCACGCTGTTT
TGACCTCCATAGAAGACACCGGGACCGATCCAGCACAACTTTGTACAAAAAAGTTGGCACCATGGACTAC
AAAGACCATGACGGTGATTATAAGGATCACGACATCGATTACAAGGATGACGATGACAAGCCCGCCATGA
AGATCGAGTGCCGCATCACCGGCACCCTGAACGGCGTGGAGTTCGAGCTGGTGGGCGGCGGAGAGGGCAC
CCCCGAGCAGGGCCGCATGACCAACAAGATGAAGAGCACCAAAGGCGCCCTGACCTTCAGCCCCTACCTG
CTGAGCCACGTGATGGGCTACGGCTTCTACCACTTCGGCACCTACCCCAGCGGCTACGAGAACCCCTTCC
TGCACGCCATCAACAACGGCGGCTACACCAACACCCGCATCGAGAAGTACGAGGACGGCGGCGTGCTGCA
CGTGAGCTTCAGCTACCGCTACGAGGCCGGCCGCGTGATCGGCGACTTCAAGGTGGTGGGCACCGGCTTC
CCCGAGGACAGCGTGATCTTCACCGACAAGATCATCCGCAGCAACGCCACCGTGGAGCACCTGCACCCCA
TGGGCGATAACGTGCTGGTGGGCAGCTTCGCCCGCACCTTCAGCCTGCGCGACGGCGGCTACTACAGCTT
CGTGGTGGACAGCCACATGCACTTCAAGAGCGCCATCCACCCCAGCATCCTGCAGAACGGGGGCCCCATG
TTCGCCTTCCGCCGCGTGGAGGAGCTGCACAGCAACACCGAGCTGGGCATCGTGGAGTACCAGCACGCCT
TCAAGACCCCCATCGCCTTCGCCAGATCTCGAGATATCAGCCATGGCTTCCCGCCGGCGGTGGCGGCGCA
GGATGATGGCACGCTGCCCATGTCTTGTGCCCAGGAGAGCGGGATGGACCGTCACCCTGCAGCCTGTGCT
TCTGCTAGGATCAATGTGTAATCAACTTTCTTGTACAAAGTTGTGATTCGACTCGACAATCAACCTCTGG
ATTACAAAATTTGTGAAAGATTGACTGGTATTCTTAACTATGTTGCTCCTTTTACGCTATGTGGATACGC
TGCTTTAATGCCTTTGTATCATGCTATTGCTTCCCGTATGGCTTTCATTTTCTCCTCCTTGTATAAATCC
TGGTTGCTGTCTCTTTATGAGGAGTTGTGGCCCGTTGTCAGGCAACGTGGCGTGGTGTGCACTGTGTTTG
CTGACGCAACCCCCACTGGTTGGGGCATTGCCACCACCTGTCAGCTCCTTTCCGGGACTTTCGCTTTCCC
CCTCCCTATTGCCACGGCGGAACTCATCGCCGCCTGCCTTGCCCGCTGCTGGACAGGGGCTCGGCTGTTG
GGCACTGACAATTCCGTGGTGTTGTCGGGGAAGCTGACGTCCTTTCCATGGCTGCTCGCCTGTGTTGCCA
CCTGGATTCTGCGCGGGACGTCCTTCTGCTACGTCCCTTCGGCCCTCAATCCAGCGGACCTTCCTTCCCG
CGGCCTGCTGCCGGCTCTGCGGCCTCTTCCGCGTCTTCGCCTTCGCCCTCAGACGAGTCGGATCTCCCTT
TGGGCCGCCTCCCCGCCTGGAATTCTGCAGATATCCGGTTAGTAATGAGTTTGGAATTAATTCTGTGGAA
TGTGTGTCAGTTAGGGTGTGGAAAGTCCCCAGGCTCCCCAGCAGGCAGAAGTATGCAAAGCATGCATCTC
AATTAGTCAGCAACCATAGTCCCGCCCCTAACTCCGCCCATCCCGCCCCTAACTCCGCCCAGTTCCGCCC
ATTCTCCGCCCCATGGCTGACTAATTTTTTTTATTTATGCAGAGGCCGAGGCCGCCTCTGCCTCTGAGCT
ATTCCAGAAGTAGTGAGGAGGCTTTTTTGGAGGCCTAGGCTTTTGCAAAAAGCTCCCGGGAGCTTGTATA
TCCATTTTCGGATCTGATCAGCACGTGTTGACAATTAATCATCGGCATAGTATATCGGCATAGTATAATA
CGACAAGGTGAGGAACTAAACCATGCCACCTCCTCGCCTCCTCTTCTTCCTCCTCTTCCTCACCCCCATG
GAAGTCAGGCCCGAGGAACCTCTAGTGGTGAAGGTGGAAGAGGGAGATAACGCTGTGCTGCAGTGCCTCA
AGGGGACCTCAGATGGCCCCACTCAGCAGCTGACCTGGTCTCGGGAGTCCCCGCTTAAACCCTTCTTAAA
ACTCAGCCTGGGGCTGCCAGGCCTGGGAATCCACATGAGGCCCCTGGCCATCTGGCTTTTCATCTTCAAC
GTCTCTCAACAGATGGGGGGCTTCTACCTGTGCCAGCCGGGGCCCCCCTCTGAGAAGGCCTGGCAGCCTG
GCTGGACAGTCAATGTGGAGGGCAGCGGGGAGCTGTTCCGGTGGAATGTTTCGGACCTAGGTGGCCTGGG
CTGTGGCCTGAAGAACAGGTCCTCAGAGGGCCCCAGCTCCCCTTCCGGGAAGCTCATGAGCCCCAAGCTG
TATGTGTGGGCCAAAGACCGCCCTGAGATCTGGGAGGGAGAGCCTCCGTGTCTCCCACCGAGGGACAGCC
TGAACCAGAGCCTCAGCCAGGACCTCACCATGGCCCCTGGCTCCACACTCTGGCTGTCCTGTGGGGTACC
CCCTGACTCTGTGTCCAGGGGCCCCCTCTCCTGGACCCATGTGCACCCCAAGGGGCCTAAGTCATTGCTG
AGCCTAGAGCTGAAGGACGATCGCCCGGCCAGAGATATGTGGGTAATGGAGACGGGTCTGTTGTTGCCCC
GGGCCACAGCTCAAGACGCTGGAAAGTATTATTGTCACCGTGGCAACCTGACCATGTCATTCCACCTGGA
GATCACTGCTCGGCCAGTACTATGGCACTGGCTGCTGAGGACTGGTGGCTGGAAGGTCTCAGCTGTGACT
TTGGCTTATCTGATCTTCTGCCTGTGTTCCCTTGTGGGCATTCTTCATCTTCAAAGAGCCCTGGTCCTGA
GGAGGAAAAGAAAGCGAATGACTGACCCCACCAGGAGATTCTAAGCACAATTCGAGCTCGGTACCTCAAC
TTTATTATACATAGTTGATCTTTAAGACCAATGACTTACAAGGCAGCTGTAGATCTTAGCCACTTTTTAA
AAGAAAAGGGGGGACTGGAAGGGCTAATTCACTCCCAACGAAGATAAGATCTGCTTTTTGCTTGTACTGG
GTCTCTCTGGTTAGACCAGATCTGAGCCTGGGAGCTCTCTGGCTAACTAGGGAACCCACTGCTTAAGCCT
CAATAAAGCTTGCCTTGAGTGCTTCAAGTAGTGTGTGCCCGTCTGTTGTGTGACTCTGGTAACTAGAGAT
CCCTCAGACCCTTTTAGTCAGTGTGGAAAATCTCTAGCAGTAGTAGTTCATGTCATCTTATTATTCAGTA
TTTATAACTTGCAAAGAAATGAATATCAGAGAGTGAGAGGAACTTGTTTATTGCAGCTTATAATGGTTAC
AAATAAAGCAATAGCATCACAAATTTCACAAATAAAGCATTTTTTTCACTGCATTCTAGTTGTGGTTTGT
CCAAACTCATCAATGTATCTTATCATGTCTGGCTCTAGCTATCCCGCCCCTAACTCCGCCCATCCCGCCC
CTAACTCCGCCCAGTTCCGCCCATTCTCCGCCCCATGGCTGACTAATTTTTTTTATTTATGCAGAGGCCG
AGGCCGCCTCGGCCTCTGAGCTATTCCAGAAGTAGTGAGGAGGCTTTTTTGGAGGCCTAGACTTTTGCAG
AGACCAAATTCGTAATCATGTCATAGCTGTTTCCTGTGTGAAATTGTTATCCGCTCACAATTCCACACAA
CATACGAGCCGGAAGCATAAAGTGTAAAGCCTGGGGTGCCTAATGAGTGAGCTAACTCACATTAATTGCG
TTGCGCTCACTGCCCGCTTTCCAGTCGGGAAACCTGTCGTGCCAGCTGCATTAATGAATCGGCCAACGCG
CGGGGAGAGGCGGTTTGCGTATTGGGCGCTCTTCCGCTTCCTCGCTCACTGACTCGCTGCGCTCGGTCGT
TCGGCTGCGGCGAGCGGTATCAGCTCACTCAAAGGCGGTAATACGGTTATCCACAGAATCAGGGGATAAC
GCAGGAAAGAACATGTGAGCAAAAGGCCAGCAAAAGGCCAGGAACCGTAAAAAGGCCGCGTTGCTGGCGT
TTTTCCATAGGCTCCGCCCCCCTGACGAGCATCACAAAAATCGACGCTCAAGTCAGAGGTGGCGAAACCC
GACAGGACTATAAAGATACCAGGCGTTTCCCCCTGGAAGCTCCCTCGTGCGCTCTCCTGTTCCGACCCTG
CCGCTTACCGGATACCTGTCCGCCTTTCTCCCTTCGGGAAGCGTGGCGCTTTCTCATAGCTCACGCTGTA
GGTATCTCAGTTCGGTGTAGGTCGTTCGCTCCAAGCTGGGCTGTGTGCACGAACCCCCCGTTCAGCCCGA
CCGCTGCGCCTTATCCGGTAACTATCGTCTTGAGTCCAACCCGGTAAGACACGACTTATCGCCACTGGCA
GCAGCCACTGGTAACAGGATTAGCAGAGCGAGGTATGTAGGCGGTGCTACAGAGTTCTTGAAGTGGTGGC
CTAACTACGGCTACACTAGAAGAACAGTATTTGGTATCTGCGCTCTGCTGAAGCCAGTTACCTTCGGAAA
AAGAGTTGGTAGCTCTTGATCCGGCAAACAAACCACCGCTGGTAGCGGTGGTTTTTTTGTTTGCAAGCAG
CAGATTACGCGCAGAAAAAAAGGATCTCAAGAAGATCCTTTGATCTTTTCTACGGGGTCTGACGCTCAGT
GGAACGAAAACTCACGTTAAGGGATTTTGGTCATGAGATTATCAAAAAGGATCTTCACCTAGATCCTTTT
AAATTAAAAATGAAGTTTTAAATCAATCTAAAGTATATATGAGTAAACTTGGTCTGACAGTTACCAATGC
TTAATCAGTGAGGCACCTATCTCAGCGATCTGTCTATTTCGTTCATCCATAGTTGCCTGACTCCCCGTCG
TGTAGATAACTACGATACGGGAGGGCTTACCATCTGGCCCCAGTGCTGCAATGATACCGCGAGACCCACG
CTCACCGGCTCCAGATTTATCAGCAATAAACCAGCCAGCCGGAAGGGCCGAGCGCAGAAGTGGTCCTGCA
ACTTTATCCGCCTCCATCCAGTCTATTAATTGTTGCCGGGAAGCTAGAGTAAGTAGTTCGCCAGTTAATA
GTTTGCGCAACGTTGTTGCCATTGCTACAGGCATCGTGGTGTCACGCTCGTCGTTTGGTATGGCTTCATT
CAGCTCCGGTTCCCAACGATCAAGGCGAGTTACATGATCCCCCATGTTGTGCAAAAAAGCGGTTAGCTCC
TTCGGTCCTCCGATCGTTGTCAGAAGTAAGTTGGCCGCAGTGTTATCACTCATGGTTATGGCAGCACTGC
ATAATTCTCTTACTGTCATGCCATCCGTAAGATGCTTTTCTGTGACTGGTGAGTACTCAACCAAGTCATT
CTGAGAATAGTGTATGCGGCGACCGAGTTGCTCTTGCCCGGCGTCAATACGGGATAATACCGCGCCACAT
AGCAGAACTTTAAAAGTGCTCATCATTGGAAAACGTTCTTCGGGGCGAAAACTCTCAAGGATCTTACCGC
TGTTGAGATCCAGTTCGATGTAACCCACTCGTGCACCCAACTGATCTTCAGCATCTTTTACTTTCACCAG
CGTTTCTGGGTGAGCAAAAACAGGAAGGCAAAATGCCGCAAAAAAGGGAATAAGGGCGACACGGAAATGT
TGAATACTCATACTCTTCCTTTTTCAATATTATTGAAGCATTTATCAGGGTTATTGTCTCATGAGCGGAT
ACATATTTGAATGTATTTAGAAAAATAAACAAATAGGGGTTCCGCGCACATTTCCCCGAAAAGTGCCACC
TGACGTCTAAGAAACCATTATTATCATGACATTAACCTATAAAAATAGGCGTATCACGAGGCCCTTTCGT
CTCGCGCGTTTCGGTGATGACGGTGAAAACCTCTGACACATGCAGCTCCCGGAGACGGTCACAGCTTGTC
TGTAAGCGGATGCCGGGAGCAGACAAGCCCGTCAGGGCGCGTCAGCGGGTGTTGGCGGGTGTCGGGGCTG
GCTTAACTATGCGGCATCAGAGCAGATTGTACTGAGAGTGCACCATATGCGGTGTGAAATACCGCACAGA
TGCGTAAGGAGAAAATACCGCATCAGGCGCCATTCGCCATTCAGGCTGCGCAACTGTTGGGAAGGGCGAT
CGGTGCGGGCCTCTTCGCTATTACGCCAGCTGGCGAAAGGGGGATGTGCTGCAAGGCGATTAAGTTGGGT
AACGCCAGGGTTTTCCCAGTCACGACGTTGTAAAACGACGGCCAGTGCCAAGCTGACGCG
Features (pLannotate 1.2.2; 35 found; start..end, strand, type, name):
      1..227     +  promoter       RSV promoter: Rous sarcoma virus enhancer/promoter
    228..408     +  LTR            5' LTR (truncated): truncated 5' long terminal repeat (LTR) from HIV-1
    455..580     +  misc_feature   HIV-1 Ψ: packaging signal of human immunodeficiency virus type 1
    564..927     +  CDS            HIV-1 gag (fragment): gag protein from human immunodeficiency virus 1; gag
   1073..1306    +  misc_feature   RRE: The Rev response element (RRE) of HIV-1 allows for Rev-dependent mRNA export from the nucleus to the cytoplasm.
   1683..1783    +  CDS            Rev (fragment): human immunodeficiency virus 1 (HIV-1) Rev protein; rev; enhances nuclear export of unspliced and incompletely spliced viral mRNAs
   1802..1918    +  misc_feature   cPPT/CTS: central polypurine tract and central termination sequence of HIV-1
   1941..1961    +  protein_bind   attB4: mutant version of attB; core recombination site for the Gateway® BP reaction BP Clonase™
   2206..2224    -  protein_bind   attB5 (fragment): mutant version of attB; core recombination site for the Gateway® BP reaction BP Clonase™
   2225..2263    +  promoter       minimal CMV promoter: human cytomegalovirus (CMV) immediate early promoter
   2346..2363    +  protein_bind   attL1 (fragment): mutant version of attL; recombination site for the Gateway® LR reaction LR Clonase™
   2375..2440    +  CDS            3xFLAG: three tandem FLAG® epitope tags, followed by an enterokinase cleavage site
   2441..3103    +  CDS            ppluGFP2: ppluGFP2 is a basic (constitutively fluorescent) green fluorescent protein published in 2004, derived from Pontellina plumata.
   3119..3240    +  CDS            d1EGFP (fragment): EGFP destabilized by fusion to a mutated version of residues 422-461 of mouse ornithine decarboxylase, giving an in vivo half-life of ~1 hour mammalian codon-optimized
   3246..3263    -  protein_bind   attL2 (fragment): mutant version of attL; recombination site for the Gateway® LR reaction LR Clonase™
   3278..3866    +  misc_feature   WPRE: woodchuck hepatitis virus posttranscriptional regulatory element
   3961..4171    +  promoter       SV40 promoter: SV40 early promoter
   4227..4274    +  promoter       EM7 promoter: synthetic bacterial promoter&nbsp
   4293..5291    +  CDS            CD19 (fragment): CD19_HUMAN - Experimental evidence at protein level: Swiss-Prot protein existence level 1. Functions as coreceptor for the B-cell antigen receptor complex (BCR) on B-lymphocytes. Decreases the threshold for activation of downstream signaling pathways and for triggering B-cell responses to antigens (PubMed:2463100, PubMed:1373518, PubMed:16672701). Activates signaling pathways that lead to the activation of phosphatidylinositol 3-kinase and the mobilization of intracellular Ca(2+) stores (PubMed:9382888, PubMed:9317126, PubMed:12387743, PubMed:16672701). Is not required for early steps during B
   5299..5315    +  misc_feature   MCS (fragment): pUC18/19 multiple cloning site
   5317..5337    -  protein_bind   attB3: mutant version of attB; core recombination site for the Gateway® BP reaction BP Clonase™
   5342..5473    +  CDS            nef (fragment): NEF_HV1LA - Experimental evidence at protein level: Swiss-Prot protein existence level 1. Extracellular Nef protein targets CD4(+) T-lymphocytes for apoptosis by interacting with CXCR4 surface receptors. From Human immunodeficiency virus type 1 group M subtype B (isolate Lai) (HIV-1).
   5459..5639    +  LTR            5' LTR (truncated): truncated 5' long terminal repeat (LTR) from HIV-1
   5711..5832    +  polyA_signal   SV40 poly(A) signal: SV40 polyadenylation signal
   5872..6007    +  rep_origin     SV40 ori: SV40 origin of replication
   6064..6080    -  protein_bind   lac operator: The lac repressor binds to the lac operator to inhibit transcription in E. coli. This inhibition can be relieved by adding lactose or isopropyl-β-D-thiogalactopyranoside (IPTG). lac repressor encoded by lacI
   6088..6118    -  promoter       lac promoter: promoter for the E. coli lac operon
   6133..6154    -  protein_bind   CAP binding site: CAP binding activates transcription in the presence of cAMP. E. coli catabolite activator protein
   6167..6259    -  CDS            lacI (fragment): lac repressor; lacI; The lac repressor binds to the lac operator to inhibit transcription in E. coli. This inhibition can be relieved by adding lactose or isopropyl-β-D-thiogalactopyranoside (IPTG).
   6442..7030    -  rep_origin     ori: high-copy-number ColE1/pMB1/pBR322/pUC origin of replication
   7201..8061    -  CDS            AmpR: β-lactamase; bla; confers resistance to ampicillin, carbenicillin, and related antibiotics
   8062..8166    -  promoter       AmpR promoter: bla
   8261..8296    +  CDS            rop (fragment): Rop protein, which maintains plasmids at low copy number; rop
   8398..8497    +  misc_feature   bom (fragment): basis of mobility region from pBR322
   8503..8657    -  CDS            lacZα (fragment): LacZα fragment of β-galactosidase; lacZ fragment
