[The description below was written by a language model from this plasmid's Addgene catalogue record and pLannotate feature annotations shown in this document.]
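Description:
18065-M01-412 is a third-generation-style HIV-1 lentiviral transfer plasmid assembled by multisite Gateway recombination into the pDest-412 backbone. It is maintained in E. coli through a ColE1/pUC-type origin and an ampicillin resistance (β-lactamase) gene. The catalogue lists it as low copy and propagated in a recombination-tolerant strain, as is usual for LTR-containing plasmids. Viral genome transcription is driven by an RSV promoter fused to a truncated 5' LTR. This is followed by the Ψ packaging signal with a partial gag sequence, the Rev response element for Rev-dependent nuclear export, and the cPPT/CTS. A truncated 3' LTR, an SV40 polyadenylation signal and an SV40 origin lie downstream. Residual attB and attL-derived sites mark the junctions of the Gateway-assembled modules.

The payload contains two expression units. In the first, the SORE6 element sits between the attB4 and attB5 sites. It is not itself annotated in the feature table, but the catalogue names it as part of the SORE6-mCMVp promoter, where it is placed upstream of a minimal CMV promoter. This promoter drives an N-terminally 3xFLAG-tagged copepod GFP (ppluGFP2) fused to an ornithine decarboxylase-derived degradation domain. The resulting short-lived reporter tracks current promoter activity rather than accumulating. A WPRE follows this cassette to enhance transcript expression. In the second unit, an SV40 early promoter (with an adjacent bacterial EM7 promoter) expresses a C-terminally truncated human CD19 comprising residues 1–333. The record does not state the role of this truncated CD19, though such surface proteins commonly serve as markers of transduced cells.

According to the record, the FLAG tag allows the fluorescent reporter to be detected by immunohistochemistry in formalin-fixed, paraffin-embedded tissue. The associated publication concerns imaging of cancer stem cells during metastatic dissemination.
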