Addgene plasmid #225664: 18065-M01-412
Purpose: Lentiviral expression of FLAG-tagged fluorescent proteins for immunohistochemical detection in FFPE tissue
Depositing lab: Dominic Esposito. Depositing organization: Frederick National Laboratory. Publication: Live tumor imaging shows macrophage induction and TMEM-mediated enrichment of cancer stem cells during metastatic dissemination. Sharma VP, Tang B, Wang Y, Duran CL, Karagiannis GS, Xue EA, Entenberg D, Borriello L, Coste A, Eddy RJ, Kim G, Ye X, Jones JG, Grunblatt E, Agi N, Roy S, Bandyopadhyaya G, Adler E, Surve CR, Esposito D, Goswami S, Segall JE, Guo W, Condeelis JS, Wakefield LM, Oktay MH. Nat Commun. 2021 Dec 15;12(1):7300. doi: 10.1038/s41467-021-27308-2. PubMed 34911937.
Backbone
  Vector backbone: pDest-412
  Backbone size w/o insert (bp): 5295
  Vector type: Lentiviral
Growth in bacteria
  Bacterial resistance: Ampicillin, 100 μg/mL
  Growth temperature: 30°C
  Growth strain: NEB Stable
  Copy number: Low Copy
Gene/Insert 1
  Gene/Insert name: dsCopGFP (alt name: destabilized form of copepod GFP)
  Species: Synthetic
  Promoter: SORE6-mCMVp
  Tag / fusion protein: 3xFLAG (N terminal on insert)
  Cloning method: Gateway Cloning
  Sequencing primers: 5′ n/a
Gene/Insert 2
  Gene/Insert name: delCD19
  Species: H. sapiens (human)
  Mutation: C-terminally truncated (aa 1-333 only)
  Entrez Gene: CD19 (a.k.a. B4, CVID3)
  Promoter: WPRE-SV40p
  Cloning method: Gateway Cloning
  Sequencing primers: 5′ n/a
Terms and licenses: Academic/Nonprofit Terms; Industry Terms: Not Available to Industry
How to cite: 18065-M01-412 was a gift from Dominic Esposito (Addgene plasmid # 225664 ; http://n2t.net/addgene:225664 ; RRID:Addgene_225664)
